Addgene plasmid #30717: pBS-F2-CAG
Depositing lab: Nathan Lawson & Scot Wolfe. Depositing organization: University of Massachusetts, Worcester. Publication: Evaluation and application of modularly assembled zinc-finger nucleases in zebrafish. Zhu C, Smith T, McNulty J, Rayla AL, Lakshmanan A, Siekmann AF, Buffardi M, Meng X, Shin J, Padmanabhan A, Cifuentes D, Giraldez AJ, Look AT, Epstein JA, Lawson ND, Wolfe SA. Development. 2011 Oct;138(20):4555-64. 10.1242/dev.066779 PubMed 21937602.
Backbone
  Vector backbone: pBlueScript II SK(+)
  Backbone size w/o insert (bp): 2877
  Vector type: Cloning vector
Growth in bacteria
  Bacterial resistance: Ampicillin, 100 μg/mL
  Growth temperature: 37°C
  Growth strain: DH5alpha
  Growth instructions: XL1Blue
  Copy number: High Copy
Gene/Insert
  Gene/Insert name: F2 CAG
  Species: D. rerio (zebrafish)
  Insert size (bp): 276
  Cloning method: Restriction Enzyme; 5′ cloning site KpnI (not destroyed); 3′ cloning site XbalI (not destroyed)
  Sequencing primers: 5′ T7; 3′ T3
Terms and licenses: Academic/Nonprofit Terms; Industry Terms: Not Available to Industry
How to cite: pBS-F2-CAG was a gift from Nathan Lawson & Scot Wolfe (Addgene plasmid # 30717 ; http://n2t.net/addgene:30717 ; RRID:Addgene_30717)
