[The description below was written by a language model from this plasmid's Addgene catalogue record.]
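Description:
pBS-F2-CAG is a small bacterial cloning vector built on the pBlueScript II SK(+) backbone (about 2.9 kb without insert). It is maintained as a high-copy plasmid in standard E. coli cloning strains and selected with ampicillin. As a pBluescript derivative it would be expected to carry the usual phagemid elements of that backbone, such as a pUC-type origin, an f1 origin and a multiple cloning site flanked by T7 and T3 primer sites. No feature table accompanies the record to confirm these, although the T7 and T3 sites are listed as the sequencing primers for reading across the insert.

The payload is a 276 bp fragment named "F2 CAG", placed between the KpnI and XbaI sites of the polylinker, both of which were retained so the fragment can be excised again. The record does not describe the insert's function. The plasmid name and the associated work on modularly assembled zinc-finger nucleases in zebrafish suggest that it encodes a single zinc-finger module, with F2 indicating the second finger position in an array and CAG the DNA triplet it is meant to recognise. This reading is an inference rather than a stated fact. The species field lists zebrafish, which probably reflects the organism in which the nucleases were applied rather than the insert's origin. No promoter, tag, reporter or eukaryotic expression element is recorded. The construct is therefore best regarded as an archival module plasmid from which the fragment is released by restriction digestion and combined with other finger modules to build multi-finger arrays for custom nucleases.
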