>Addgene plasmid #30717 | pBS-F2-CAG | depositor partial sequence | sequence record 38904 | pBS-F2-CAG sequence 276 bps
GGTACCCGCCCATATGCTTGCCCTGTCGAGTCCTGCGACCGCCGCTTCTCTCGGTCCGACCACCTGACCC
AGCATATCCGGATTCACACAGGCCAGAAGCCCTTCCAGTGTCGCATCTGCATGAGGAACTTCAGCCGTTC
TGACAACCTCTCTGAGCACATCCGCACACACACCGGCGAGAAGCCTTTTGCATGCGACATCTGTGGGAGG
AAGTTTGCCCAGTCCAGCGACCTGCAGCGTCACACCAAAATCCATACAGGTGAAAAGTAATCTAGA
