>Addgene plasmid #30717 | pBS-F2-CAG | addgene partial sequence | sequence record 39197 | T7 5'-TAATACGACTCACTATAGGG-3'
TCGAGTCCTGCGACCGCCGCTTCTCTCGGTCCGACCACCTGACCCAGCATATCCGGATTCACACAGGCCA
GAAGCCCTTCCAGTGTCGCATCTGCATGAGGAACTTCAGCCGTTCTGACAACCTCTCTGAGCACATCCGC
ACACACACCGGCGAGAAGCCTTTTGCATGCGACATCTGTGGGAGGAAGTTTGCCCAGTCCAGCGACCTGC
AGCGTCACACCAAAATCCATACAGGTGAAAAGTAATCTAGAGCGGCCGCCACCGCGGTGGAGCTCCAGCT
TTTGTTCCCTTTAGTGAGGGTTAATTGCGCGCTTGGCGTAATCATGGTCATAGCTGTTTCCTGTGTGAAA
TTGTTATCCGCTCACAATTCCACACAACATACGAGCCGGAAGCATAAAGTGTAAAGCCTGGGGTGCCTAA
TGAGTGAGCTAACTCACATTAATTGCGTTGCGCTCACTGCCCGCTTTCCAGTCGGGAAACCTGTCGTGCC
AGCTGCATTAATGAATCGGCCAACGCGCGGGGAGAGGCGGTTTGCGTATTGGGCGCTCTTCCGCTTCCTC
GCTCACTGACTCGCTGCGCTCGGTCGTTCGGCTGCGGCGAGCGGTATCAGCTCACTCAAAGGCGGTAATA
CGGTTATCCACAGAATCAGGGGATAACGCAGGAAAGAACATGTGAGCAAAAGGCCAGCAAAAGGCCAGGA
ACCGTAAAAAGGCCGCGTTGCTGGCGTTTTTCCATAGGCTCCGCC
